>Addgene plasmid #204296 | pJAT74 | addgene full sequence | sequence record 406186 | Addgene NGS Result
AAAAATCCGTTTATTCTACACTGATTTCTCCGGTAAACATTACGGCAAACAAACACTGACAACTGCACAA
GTTAACGTATCAGCATCAGACAGCTCTTTGAACATCAACGGTGTAGAGGATTATAAATCAATCTTTGACG
GTGACGGAAAAACGTATCAAAATGTACAGCAGTTCATCGATGAAGGCAACTACAGCTCAGGCGACAACCA
TACGCTGAGAGATCCTCACTACGTAGAAGATAAAGGCCACAAATACTTAGTATTTGAAGCAAACACTGGA
ACTGAAGATGGCTACCAAGGCGAAGAATCTTTATTTAACAAAGCATACTATGGCAAAAGCACATCATTCT
TCCGTCAAGAAAGTCAAAAACTTCTGCAAAGCGATAAAAAACGCACGGCTGAGTTAGCAAACGGCGCTCT
CGGTATGATTGAGCTAAACGATGATTACACACTGAAAAAAGTGATGAAACCGCTGATTGCATCTAACACA
GTAACAGATGAAATTGAACGCGCGAACGTCTTTAAAATGAACGGCAAATGGTACCTGTTCACTGACTCCC
GCGGATCAAAAATGACGATTGACGGCATTACGTCTAACGATATTTACATGCTTGGTTATGTTTCTAATTC
TTTAACTGGCCCATACAAGCCGCTGAACAAAACTGGCCTTGTGTTAAAAATGGATCTTGATCCTAACGAT
GTAACCTTTACTTACTCACACTTCGCTGTACCTCAAGCGAAAGGAAACAATGTCGTGATTACAAGCTATA
TGACAAACAGAGGATTCTACGCAGACAAACAATCAACGTTTGCGCCAAGCTTCCTGCTGAACATCAAAGG
CAAGAAAACATCTGTTGTCAAAGACAGCATCCTTGAACAAGGACAATTAACAGTTAACAAATAAATGTCA
GGCTCCCTTATACACAGCCAGTCTGCACGTCGCATAGTGACTGGATATGTTGTGTTTTACAGTATTATGT
AGTCTGTTTTTTATGCAAAATCTAATTTAATATATTGATATTTATATCATTTTACGTTTCTCGTTCAACT
TTTTAATACAAAGTTGCCTCCGGAACATAATGGTGCATCTAGATGCCCATTCCTGTAGACTTCTTAATTA
AGACGTCAGAATTCTCGAGGCGGCCGCATGTGAGTCTCCCTATAGTGAGTCGTATTAATTTCGCGGGCGC
GTCAGCGGGAGAGCCGTTGTAAGGCGGCAGACTTTGCTCATGTTACCGATGCTATTCGGAAGAACGGCAA
CTAAGCTGCCGGGTTTGAAACACGGATGATCTCGCGGAGGGTAGCATGTTGATTGTAACGATGACAGAGC
GTTGCTGCCTGTGATCAATTCGGGCACGAACCCAGTGGACATAAGCCTGTTCGGTTCGTAAGCTGTAATG
CAAGTAGCGTATGCGCTCACGCAACTGGTCCAGAACCTTGACCGAACGCAGCGGTGGTAACGGCGCAGTG
GCGGTTTTCATGGCTTGTTATGACTGTTTTTTTGGGGTACAGTCTATGCCTCGGGCATCCAAGCAGCAAG
CGCGTTACGCCGTGGGTCGATGTTTGATGTTATGGAGCAGCAACGATGTTACGCAGCAGGGCAGTCGCCC
TAAAACAAAGTTAAACATCATGGGGGAAGCGGTGATCGCCGAAGTATCGACTCAACTATCAGAGGTAGTT
GGCGTCATCGAGCGCCATCTCGAACCGACGTTGCTGGCCGTACATTTGTACGGCTCCGCAGTGGATGGCG
GCCTGAAGCCACACAGTGATATTGATTTGCTGGTTACGGTGACCGTAAGGCTTGATGAAACAACGCGGCG
AGCTTTGATCAACGACCTTTTGGAAACTTCGGCTTCCCCTGGAGAGAGCGAGATTCTCCGCGCTGTAGAA
GTCACCATTGTTGTGCACGACGACATCATTCCGTGGCGTTATCCAGCTAAGCGCGAACTGCAATTTGGAG
AATGGCAGCGCAATGACATTCTTGCAGGTATCTTCGAGCCAGCCACGATCGACATTGATCTGGCTATCTT
GCTGACAAAAGCAAGAGAACATAGCGTTGCCTTGGTAGGTCCAGCGGCGGAGGAACTCTTTGATCCGGTT
CCTGAACAGGATCTATTTGAGGCGCTAAATGAAACCTTAACGCTATGGAACTCGCCGCCCGACTGGGCTG
GCGATGAGCGAAATGTAGTGCTTACGTTGTCCCGCATTTGGTACAGCGCAGTAACCGGCAAAATCGCGCC
GAAGGATGTCGCTGCCGACTGGGCAATGGAGCGCCTGCCGGCCCAGTATCAGCCCGTCATACTTGAAGCT
AGACAGGCTTATCTTGGACAAGAAGAAGATCGCTTGGCCTCGCGCGCAGATCAGTTGGAAGAATTTGTCC
ACTACGTGAAAGGCGAGATCACCAAGGTAGTCGGCAAATAATGTCTAGCTAGAAATTCGTTCAAGCCGAC
GCCGCTTCGCGGCGCGGCTTAACTCAAGCGTTAGATGCACTAAGCACATAATTGCTCACAGCCAAACTAT
CAGGTCAAGTCTGCTTTTATTATTTTTAAGCGTGCATAATAAGCCCTACACAAATTGGGAGATATATCAT
GCATGACCAAAATCCCTTAACGTGAGTTTTCGTTCCACTGAGCGTCAGACCCCGTAGAAAAGATCAAAGG
ATCTTCTTGAGATCCTTTTTTTCTGCGCGTAATCTGCTGCTTGCAAACAAAAAAACCACCGCTACCAGCG
GTGGTTTGTTTGCCGGATCAAGAGCTACCAACTCTTTTTCCGAAGGTAACTGGCTTCAGCAGAGCGCAGA
TACCAAATACTGTCCTTCTAGTGTAGCCGTAGTTAGGCCACCACTTCAAGAACTCTGTAGCACCGCCTAC
ATACCTCGCTCTGCTAATCCTGTTACCAGTGGCTGCTGCCAGTGGCGATAAGTCGTGTCTTACCGGGTTG
GACTCAAGACGATAGTTACCGGATAAGGCGCAGCGGTCGGGCTGAACGGGGGGTTCGTGCACACAGCCCA
GCTTGGAGCGAACGACCTACACCGAACTGAGATACCTACAGCGTGAGCTATGAGAAAGCGCCACGCTTCC
CGAAGGGAGAAAGGCGGACAGGTATCCGGTAAGCGGCAGGGTCGGAACAGGAGAGCGCACGAGGGAGCTT
CCAGGGGGAAACGCCTGGTATCTTTATAGTCCTGTCGGGTTTCGCCACCTCTGACTTGAGCGTCGATTTT
TGTGATGCTCGTCAGGGGGGCGGAGCCTATGGAAAAACGCCAGCAACGCGGCCTTTTTACGGTTCCTGGC
CTTTTGCTGGCCTTTTGCTCACATGTTCTTTCCTGCGTTATCCCCTGATTCTGTGGATAACCGTATTACC
GCCTTTGAGTGAGCTGATACCGCTCGCCGCAGCCGAACGACCGAGCGCAGCGAGTCAGTGAGCGAGGAAA
TCGTCACCTGCAGGAAGGTTTAAACGCATTTAGGTGACACTATAGAAGTGTGTATCGCTCGAGGGATCCG
AATTCGAAGTCTTGGTACGGAGGGGATCCGATCGACAAGCCGAACATATGGGTTTTTTGCTCACCTGTGA
TTGCTCCTACTCAAATACAAAAACATCAAATTTTCTGTCAATAAAGCATATTTATTTATATTTATTTTAC
AGGAAAGAATTCCTTTTAAAGTGTATTTTAACCTATAATGAAAAACGATTAAAAAAAATACATAAAATAA
TTCGAAAATTTTTGAATAGCCCAGGTTGATAAAAATTCATTTCATACGTTTTATAACTTATGCCCCTAAG
TATTTTTTGACCATAGTGTTTCAATTCTACATTAATTTTACAGAGTAGAATGAAACGCCACCTACTCAGC
CAAGAGGCGAAAAGGTTAGCTCGCCAAGCAGAGAGGGCGCCAGTGCTCACTACTTTTTATAATTCTCAAC
TTCTTTTTCCAGACTCAGTTCGTATATATAGACCTATTTTCAATTTAACGTCGGGGCCTCAACTTTGTAT
AATAAAGTTGAACGAGAAACGTAAAATGATATAAATATCAATATATTAAATTAGATTTTGCATAAAAAAC
AGACTACATAATACTGTAAAACACAACATATCCAGTCACTATGGGCCGCATTAGGCACCCCAGGCTTTAC
ACTTTATGCTTCCGGCTCGTATAATGTGTGGATTTTGAGTTAGGATCCGTCGAGATTTTCAGGAGCTACG
CGGAACCCCTATTTGTTTATTTTTCTAAATACATTCAAATATGTATCCGCTCATGAGACAATAACCCTGA
TAAATGCTTCAATAATATTGAAAAAGGAAGAGTATGAGTATTCAACATTTCCGTGTCGCCCTTATTCCCT
TTTTTGCGGCATTTTGCCTTCCTGTTTTTGCTCACCCAGAAACGCTGGTGAAAGTAAAAGATGCTGAAGA
TCAGTTGGGTGCACGAGTGGGTTACATCGAACTGGATCTCAACAGCGGTAAGATCCTTGAGAGTTTTCGC
CCCGAAGAACGTTTTCCAATGATGAGCACTTTTAAAGTTCTGCTATGTGGCGCGGTATTATCCCGTATTG
ACGCCGGGCAAGAGCAACTCGGTCGCCGCATACACTATTCTCAGAATGACTTGGTTGAGTACTCACCAGT
CACAGAAAAGCATCTTACGGATGGCATGACAGTAAGAGAATTATGCAGTGCTGCCATAACCATGAGTGAT
AACACTGCGGCCAACTTACTTCTGACAACGATCGGAGGACCGAAGGAGCTAACCGCTTTTTTGCACAACA
TGGGGGATCATGTAACTCGCCTTGATCGTTGGGAACCGGAGCTGAATGAAGCCATACCAAACGACGAGCG
TGACACCACGATGCCTGTAGCAATGGCAACAACGTTGCGCAAACTATTAACTGGCGAACTACTTACTCTA
GCTTCCCGGCAACAATTAATAGACTGGATGGAGGCGGATAAAGTTGCAGGACCACTTCTGCGCTCGGCCC
TTCCGGCTGGCTGGTTTATTGCTGATAAATCTGGAGCCGGTGAGCGTGGGTCCCGCGGTATCATTGCAGC
ACTGGGGCCAGATGGTAAGCCCTCCCGTATCGTAGTTATCTACACGACGGGGAGTCAGGCAACTATGGAT
GAACGAAATAGACAGATCGCTGAGATAGGTGCCTCACTGATTAAGCATTGGTAATGGATCCGGCTTACTA
AAAGCCAGATAACAGTATGCGTATTTGCGCGCTGATTTTTGCGGTATAAGAATATATACTGATATGTATA
CCCGAAGTATGTCAAAAAGAGGTATGCTATGAAGCAGCGTATTACAGTGACAGTTGACAGCGACAGCTAT
CAGTTGCTCAAGGCATATATGATGTCAATATCTCCGGTCTGGTAAGCACAACCATGCAGAATGAAGCCCG
TCGTCTGCGTGCCGAACGCTGGAAAGCGGAAAATCAGGAAGGGATGGCTGAGGTCGCCCGGTTTATTGAA
ATGAACGGCTCTTTTGCTGACGAGAACAGGGGCTGGTGAAATGCAGTTTAAGGTTTACACCTATAAAAGA
GAGAGCCGTTATCGTCTGTTTGTGGATGTACAGAGTGATATTATCGATACACCGGGCCGTCGCATGGTTA
TTCCACTTGCGTCTGCGCGCTTGCTCTCAGATAAAGTCTCCCGTGAACTTTACCCGGTGGTGCATATCGG
GGATGAAAGCTGGCGCATGATGACCACCGATATGGCCAGTGTGCCGGTTTCCGTTATCGGGGAAGAAGTG
GCTGATCTCAGCCACCGCGAAAATGACATCAAAAACGCCATTAACCTGATGTTCTGGGGAATATAATGTC
AGGCTCCCTTATACACAGCCAGTCTGCACGTCGCATAGTGACTGGATATGTTGTGTTTTACAGTATTATG
TAGTCTGTTTTTTATGCAAAATCTAATTTAATATATTGATATTTATATCATTTTACGTTTCTCGTTCAAC
TTTTCTATACAAAGTTGTCCAGCTGGAGCGAGACCGGAGTCGTCTTCGCTTTCCGAATTCGAGCTCGGTA
CCTCGCGAATGCATCTAGATATCAGATCTGGATCCCGGGCCCGTCGACTGCAGAGGCCTGCATGCAAGCT
TGATAACTTGTGAAGACGACCATGGTCTCACCATCAACTTTGTATACAAAAGTTGAACGAGAAACGTAAA
ATGATATAAATATCAATATATTAAATTAGATTTTGCATAAAAAACAGACTACATAATACTGTAAAACACA
ACATATCCAGTCACTATGGGCCGCATTAGGCACCCCAGGCTTTACACTTTATGCTTCCGGCTCGTATAAT
GTGTGGATTTTGAGTTAGGATCCGTCGAGATTTTCAGGAGCTAAGGAAGCTAAAATGGAGAAAAAAATCA
CTGGATATACCACCGTTGATATATCCCAATGGCATCGTAAAGAACATTTTGAGGCATTTCAGTCAGTTGC
TCAATGTACCTATAACCAGACCGTTCAGCTGGATATTACGGCCTTTTTAAAGACCGTAAAGAAAAATAAG
CACAAGTTTTATCCGGCCTTTATTCACATTCTTGCCCGCCTGATGAATGCTCATCCGGAATTCCGTATGG
CAATGAAAGACGGTGAGCTGGTGATATGGGATAGTGTTCACCCTTGTTACACCGTTTTCCATGAGCAAAC
TGAAACGTTTTCATCGCTCTGGAGTGAATACCACGACGATTTCCGGCAGTTTCTACACATATATTCGCAA
GATGTGGCGTGTTACGGTGAAAACCTGGCCTATTTCCCTAAAGGGTTTATTGAGAATATGTTTTTCGTGT
CAGCCAATCCCTGGGTGAGTTTCACCAGTTTTGATTTAAACGTGGCCAATATGGACAACTTCTTCGCCCC
CGTTTTCACCATGGGCAAATATTATACGCAAGGCGACAAGGTGCTGATGCCGCTGGCGATTCAGGTTCAT
CATGCCGTTTGTGATGGCTTCCATGTCGGCAGAATGCTTAATGAATTACAACAGTACTGCGATGAGTGGC
AGGGCGGGGCGTAAACGCGTGGCACATATACCTGCCGTTCACTATTATTTAGTGAAATGAGATATTATGA
TATTTTCTGAATTGTGATTAAAAAGGCAACTTTATGCCCATGCAACAGAAACTATAAAAAATACAGAGAA
TGAAAAGAAACAGATAGATTTTTTAGTTCTTTAGGCCCGTAGTCTGCAAATCCTTTTATGATTTTCTATC
AAACAAAAGAGGAAAATAGACCAGTTGCAATCCAAACGAGAGTCTAATAGAATGAGGTCGAAAAGTAAAT
CGCGCGGGTTTGTTACTGATAAAGCAGGCAAGACCTAAAATGTGTAAAGGGCAAAGTGTATACTTTGGCG
TCACCCCTTACATATTTTAGGTCTTTTTTTATTGTGCGTAACTAACTTGCCATCTTCAAACAGGAGGGCT
GGAAGAAGCAGACCGCTAACACAGTACATAAAAAAGGAGACATGAACGATGAACATCAAAAAGTTTGCAA
AACAAGCAACAGTATTAACCTTTACTACCGCACTGCTGGCAGGAGGCGCAACTCAAGCGTTTGCGAAAGA
AACGAACCAAAAGCCATATAAGGAAACATACGGCATTTCCCATATTACACGCCATGATATGCTGCAAATC
CCTGAACAGCAAAAAAATGAAAAATATCAAGTTCCTGAATTCGATTCGTCCACAATTAAAAATATCTCTT
CTGCAAAAGGCCTGGACGTTTGGGACAGCTGGCCATTACAAAACGCTGACGGCACTGTCGCAAACTATCA
CGGCTACCACATCGTCTTTGCATTAGCCGGAGATCCTAAAAATGCGGATGACACATCGATTTACATGTTC
TATCAAAAAGTCGGCGAAACTTCTATTGACAGCTGGAAAAACGCTGGCCGCGTCTTTAAAGACAGCGACA
AATTCGATGCAAATGATTCTATCCTAAAAGACCAAACACAAGAATGGTCAGGTTCAGCCACATTTACATC
TGACGG
Features (pLannotate 1.2.2; 25 found; start..end, strand, type, name):
    943..1066    -  protein_bind   attR6: mutant version of attR; recombination site for the Gateway® LR reaction LR Clonase™
   1159..1177    -  promoter       T7 promoter: promoter for bacteriophage T7 RNA polymerase
   1368..1391    +  promoter       Pc promoter (fragment): intI1 (promoter lies within the coding sequence); class 1 integron promoter
   1567..1623    +  CDS            GmR (fragment): gentamycin acetyltransferase; aacC1; confers resistance to gentamycin
   1634..2421    +  CDS            SmR (fragment): aminoglycoside adenylyltransferase (Murphy, 1985); aadA; confers resistance to spectinomycin and streptomycin
   2667..3255    +  rep_origin     ori: high-copy-number ColE1/pMB1/pBR322/pUC origin of replication
   3458..3476    +  promoter       SP6 promoter: promoter for bacteriophage SP6 RNA polymerase
   3553..3973    +  promoter       dU6-3 promoter: RNA polymerase III promoter for Drosophila U6-3 snRNA (Port et al., 2014)
   3980..4103    +  protein_bind   attR3: mutant version of attR; recombination site for the Gateway® LR reaction LR Clonase™
   4126..4156    +  promoter       lac UV5 promoter: E. coli lac promoter with an "up" mutation
   4180..4197    +  promoter       cat promoter (fragment): promoter of the E. coli cat gene encoding chloramphenicol acetyltransferase
   4199..4303    +  promoter       AmpR promoter: bla
   4304..5164    +  CDS            AmpR: β-lactamase; bla; confers resistance to ampicillin, carbenicillin, and related antibiotics
   5165..5247    +  intron         PDK intron (fragment): pdk; modified pyruvate orthophosphate dikinase intron from Flaveria trinervia 3.0
   5338..5496    +  CDS            ccdA (fragment): CCDA_ECO57 - Also known as H, letA. Experimental evidence at protein level: Swiss-Prot protein existence level 1. Antitoxin component of a type II toxin-antitoxin (TA) system which inhibits the post-segregational killing (PSK) of plasmid-free cells, also referred to as a plasmid addiction system. Binds to and blocks the activity of CcdB; will also remove bound CcdB protein from the CcdB-GyrA complex by forming a CcdA-CcdB complex, a process termed rejuvenation. Functions as a transcriptional corepressor for the ccdAB operon, repression also requires CcdB (By similarity). From Escherichia coli
   5501..5803    +  CDS            ccdB: CCDB_ECOLI - Also known as G, letB, letD. Experimental evidence at protein level: Swiss-Prot protein existence level 1. Toxic component of a type II toxin-antitoxin (TA) system, functioning in plasmid maintainence. Responsible for the post- segregational killing (PSK) of plasmid-free cells, also referred to as a plasmid addiction system. Half-life of over 2 hours. Cell killing by CcdB is accompanied by filamentation, defects in chromosome and plasmid segregation, defects in cell division, formation of anucleate cells, decreased DNA synthesis and plasmid loss. Interferes with the activity of DN
   5844..5953    -  protein_bind   attR2 (fragment): mutant version of attR; recombination site for the Gateway® LR reaction LR Clonase™
   5947..5967    -  protein_bind   attB4: mutant version of attB; core recombination site for the Gateway® BP reaction BP Clonase™
   6005..6022    +  misc_feature   MCS (fragment): pUC18/19 multiple cloning site
   6125..6248    +  protein_bind   attR5: mutant version of attR; recombination site for the Gateway® LR reaction LR Clonase™
   6271..6301    +  promoter       lac UV5 promoter: E. coli lac promoter with an "up" mutation
   6325..6354    +  promoter       cat promoter (fragment): promoter of the E. coli cat gene encoding chloramphenicol acetyltransferase
   6355..7011    +  CDS            cat: CAT_ECOLX - Experimental evidence at protein level: Swiss-Prot protein existence level 1. This enzyme is an effector of chloramphenicol resistance in bacteria. From Escherichia coli. This protein is used as a marker in many commonly used cloning vectors, such as pACYC184.
   7023..7468    +  promoter       sacB promoter: sacR; sacB promoter and control region
   7469..904     +  CDS            SacB (across the origin): secreted levansucrase that renders bacterial growth sensitive to sucrose; Bacillus subtilis sacB; negative selection marker
