[The description below was written by a language model from this plasmid's Addgene catalogue record and pLannotate feature annotations shown in this document.]
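Description:
pJAT74 is an empty-backbone member of the Janelia Atalanta (pJAT) plasmid series, a set of cloning vectors built for CRISPR/Cas9-mediated homology-directed repair in Drosophila. It is a 7,986 bp high-copy plasmid that replicates in E. coli from a ColE1/pUC-type origin and carries a spectinomycin/streptomycin resistance gene (aadA) in the backbone. Because it contains ccdB, it must be propagated in a ccdB-tolerant strain. Ampicillin and chloramphenicol resistance genes sit inside the two Gateway cassettes, so the intact plasmid can be maintained on any one of the three antibiotics.

The functional region begins with a single Drosophila U6-3 RNA polymerase III promoter, the type of promoter normally used to express guide RNAs, although the record does not spell out what it drives here. Immediately downstream is an attR3–attR4 Gateway cassette holding AmpR and the gyrase toxin ccdB. The automated annotation labels the attR4 end as an attR2 fragment overlapping an attB4 core. A short multiple cloning site follows, which is where a custom payload is introduced. After it comes a second cassette, attR5–attR6, containing the chloramphenicol acetyltransferase gene and sacB with its native promoter. SacB makes cells sensitive to sucrose.

The two cassettes flank the MCS and each pairs a positive marker with a counter-selectable one. LR recombination can therefore replace both with user-supplied fragments while ccdB and SacB select against unrecombined plasmid. In an HDR platform these fragments would presumably be the homology arms, with any guide sequence placed next to the U6 promoter, but the record does not say this explicitly. T7 and SP6 promoters are also annotated in the backbone.
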