Addgene plasmid #204296: pJAT74
Purpose: (Empty Backbone) pJAT plasmid with multiple cloning site for introducing custom payload. One U6 promoter.
Depositing lab: David Stern. Depositing organization: HHMI, Janelia Research Campus. Publication: The Janelia Atalanta plasmids provide a simple and efficient CRISPR/Cas9-mediated homology directed repair platform for Drosophila. Stern D, Kim E, Behrman E. bioRxiv 2023.06.17.545412 10.1101/2023.06.17.545412.
Backbone
  Vector backbone: Janelia Atalanta cloning plasmid
  Vector type: CRISPR
  Selectable markers: ccdB, SacB
Growth in bacteria
  Bacterial resistance: Spectinomycin, 50 μg/mL
  Growth temperature: 37°C
  Growth strain: ccdB Survival
  Growth instructions: Spectinomycin is in the backbone. Chlor and Amp are in the Gateway cloning arms. The plasmids can be maintained on any single of these antibiotics. Depositor typically grows them in Amp or Spec.
  Copy number: High Copy
Gene/Insert
  Gene/Insert name: pJAT74{dU6-3-attR3-Amp-ccdB-attR4-MCS-attR5-Chlor-SacB-attR6}
Terms and licenses: Academic/Nonprofit Terms; Industry Terms: Not Available to Industry
Depositor comments: Please visit https://www.biorxiv.org/content/10.1101/2023.06.17.545412v1 for bioRxiv preprint.
How to cite: pJAT74 was a gift from David Stern (Addgene plasmid # 204296 ; http://n2t.net/addgene:204296 ; RRID:Addgene_204296)
